>Addgene plasmid #230715 | AiP1784 - pAAV-AiE2520m-minBG-SYFP2-WPRE3-BGHpA | addgene full sequence | sequence record 466306 | Addgene NGS Result
GCTACACTAGAAGAACAGTATTTGGTATCTGCGCTCTGCTGAAGCCAGTTACCTTCGGAAAAAGAGTTGG
TAGCTCTTGATCCGGCAAACAAACCACCGCTGGTAGCGGTGGTTTTTTTGTTTGCAAGCAGCAGATTACG
CGCAGAAAAAAAGGATCTCAAGAAGATCCTTTGATCTTTTCTACGGGGTCTGACGCTCAGTGGAACGAAA
ACTCACGTTAAGGGATTTTGGTCATGAGATTATCAAAAAGGATCTTCACCTAGATCCTTTTAAATTAAAA
ATGAAGTTTTAAATCAATCTAAAGTATATATGAGTAAACTTGGTCTGACAGTTACCAATGCTTAATCAGT
GAGGCACCTATCTCAGCGATCTGTCTATTTCGTTCATCCATAGTTGCCTGACTCCCCGTCGTGTAGATAA
CTACGATACGGGAGGGCTTACCATCTGGCCCCAGTGCTGCAATGATACCGCGAGACCCACGCTCACCGGC
TCCAGATTTATCAGCAATAAACCAGCCAGCCGGAAGGGCCGAGCGCAGAAGTGGTCCTGCAACTTTATCC
GCCTCCATCCAGTCTATTAATTGTTGCCGGGAAGCTAGAGTAAGTAGTTCGCCAGTTAATAGTTTGCGCA
ACGTTGTTGCCATTGCTACAGGCATCGTGGTGTCACGCTCGTCGTTTGGTATGGCTTCATTCAGCTCCGG
TTCCCAACGATCAAGGCGAGTTACATGATCCCCCATGTTGTGCAAAAAAGCGGTTAGCTCCTTCGGTCCT
CCGATCGTTGTCAGAAGTAAGTTGGCCGCAGTGTTATCACTCATGGTTATGGCAGCACTGCATAATTCTC
TTACTGTCATGCCATCCGTAAGATGCTTTTCTGTGACTGGTGAGTACTCAACCAAGTCATTCTGAGAATA
GTGTATGCGGCGACCGAGTTGCTCTTGCCCGGCGTCAATACGGGATAATACCGCGCCACATAGCAGAACT
TTAAAAGTGCTCATCATTGGAAAACGTTCTTCGGGGCGAAAACTCTCAAGGATCTTACCGCTGTTGAGAT
CCAGTTCGATGTAACCCACTCGTGCACCCAACTGATCTTCAGCATCTTTTACTTTCACCAGCGTTTCTGG
GTGAGCAAAAACAGGAAGGCAAAATGCCGCAAAAAAGGGAATAAGGGCGACACGGAAATGTTGAATACTC
ATACTCTTCCTTTTTCAATATTATTGAAGCATTTATCAGGGTTATTGTCTCATGAGCGGATACATATTTG
AATGTATTTAGAAAAATAAACAAATAGGGGTTCCGCGCACATTTCCCCGAAAAGTGCCACCTGACGTCTA
AGAAACCATTATTATCATGACATTAACCTATAAAAATAGGCGTATCACGAGGCCCTTTCGTCTCGCGCGT
TTCGGTGATGACGGTGAAAACCTCTGACACATGCAGCTCCCGGAGACGGTCACAGCTTGTCTGTAAGCGG
ATGCCGGGAGCAGACAAGCCCGTCAGGGCGCGTCAGCGGGTGTTGGCGGGTGTCGGGGCTGGCTTAACTA
TGCGGCATCAGAGCAGATTGTACTGAGAGTGCACCATAAAATTGTAAACGTTAATATTTTGTTAAAATTC
GCGTTAAATTTTTGTTAAATCAGCTCATTTTTTAACCAATAGACCGAAATCGGCAAAATCCCTTATAAAT
CAAAAGAATAGCCCGAGATAGAGT
[37 nt withheld, positions 1705-1741]
AAAGAACGTGGACTCCAACGTCAAAGG
[141 nt withheld, positions 1769-1909]
G
[46 nt withheld, positions 1911-1956]
A
[95 nt withheld, positions 1958-2052]
TATGCGGTGTGAAATACCGCACAGATGCGTAAGGAGAAAATACCGCATCAGGCGCCCCTGCAGGCAGCTG
CGCGCTCGCTCGCTCACTGAGGCCGCCCGGGCAAAGCCCGGGCGTCGGGCGACCTTTGGTCGCCCGGCCT
CAGTGAGCGAGCGAGCGCGCAGAGAGGGAGTGGCCAACTCCATCACTAGGGGTTCCTGCGGCCGCTCGGT
CCGCACGTGAGATCTCATGCCTGCTATTGTCTTCCCAATCCTCCCCCTTGCTGTCCTGCCCCACCCCACC
CCCCAGAATAGAATGACACCTACTCAGACAATGCGATGCAATTTCCTCATTTTATTAGGAAAGGACAGTG
GGAGTGGCACCTTCCAGGGTCAAGGAAGGCACGGGGGAGGGGCAAACAACAGATGGCTGGCAACTAGAAG
GCACAGTCGAAGATCTCTCGAGCCACGGAATTGTCAGTGCCCAACAGCCGAGCCCCTGTCCAGCAGCGGG
CAAGGCAGGCGGCGATGAGTTCCGCCGTGGCAAGAACTAACCAGGATTTATACAAGGAGGAGAAAATGAA
AGCCATACGGGAAGCAATAGCATGATACAAAGGCATTAAAGCAGCGTATCCACATAGCGTAAAAGGAGCA
ACATAGTTAAGAATACCAGTCAATCTTTCACAAATTTTGTAATCCAGAGGTTGATTATGATATCGAATTC
GCGGCCGCGGCGCGCCGTCGACTTACTTGTACAGCTCGTCCATGCCGAGAGTGATCCCGGCGGCGGTCAC
GAACTCCAGCAGGACCATGTGATCGCGCTTCTCGTTGGGGTCTTTGCTCAGCTTGGACTGGTAGCTCAGG
TAGTGGTTGTCGGGCAGCAGCACGGGGCCGTCGCCGATGGGGGTGTTCTGCTGGTAGTGGTCGGCGAGCT
GCACGCCGCCGTCCTCGATGTTGTGGCGGATCTTGAAGTTGGCCTTGATGCCGTTCTTCTGCTTGTCGGC
GGTGATATAGACGTTGTGGCTGTTGTAGTTGTACTCCAGCTTGTGCCCCAGGATGTTGCCGTCCTCCTTG
AAGTCGATGCCCTTCAGCTCGATGCGGTTCACCAGGGTGTCGCCCTCGAACTTCACCTCGGCGCGGGTCT
TGTAGTTGCCGTCGTCCTTGAAGAAGATGGTGCGCTCCTGGACGTAGCCTTCGGGCATGGCGGACTTGAA
GAAGTCGTGCTGCTTCATGTGGTCGGGGTAGCGGGCGAAGCACTGCACGCCGTAGCCCAGGGTGGTCACG
AGGGTGGGCCAGGGCACGGGCAGCTTGCCGGTGGTGCAGATCAGCTTCAGGGTCAGCTTGCCGTAGGTGG
CATCGCCCTCGCCCTCGCCGGACACGCTGAACTTGTGGCCGTTTACGTCGCCGTCCAGCTCGACCAGGAT
GGGCACCACCCCGGTGAACAGCTCCTCGCCCTTGCTCACCATGGTGGCGACCGGTAGCGCTAGCTTCGAA
AGATCTGGATCCCAGAAGCAAATGTAAGCAATAGATGGCTCTGCCCTGACTTTTATGCCCAGCCCGAGCT
CCGAAGCATCAGAAGAGCCTGAAAGGCTTGTTTCTGTGAGAACACAACTGTTCACTGCTGACAATGTCTC
TAACCCCTCGGAAAGGGACAGCATGAAGCCTGTACATTTAATTTGCTCCCTTAACTCTAGGAGGGAAGGG
AGTCACAGACAGAATGAATACAAAAATAGTTATGTTAATGATCCCTTGAGTTTGTTCCTCGGTTTCTCAA
GAAACAAGAAACGAAGTTCTGTTTATAGCTAACAAAAGTGATGGAGGAGATTATTTCAGGGCGATTATTA
CTCTTACAACGCGTGCGGCCGCAGGAACCCCTAGTGATGGAGTTGGCCACTCCCTCTCTGCGCGCTCGCT
CGCTCACTGAGGCCGGGCGACCAAAGGTCGCCCGACGCCCGGGCGGCCTCAGTGAGCGAGCGAGCGCGCA
GCTGCCTGCAGGACATGTGAGCAAAAGGCCAGCAAAAGGCCAGGAACCGTAAAAAGGCCGCGTTGCTGGC
GTTTTTCCATAGGCTCCGCCCCCCTGACGAGCATCACAAAAATCGACGCTCAAGTCAGAGGTGGCGAAAC
CCGACAGGACTATAAAGATACCAGGCGTTTCCCCCTGGAAGCTCCCTCGTGCGCTCTCCTGTTCCGACCC
TGCCGCTTACCGGATACCTGTCCGCCTTTCTCCCTTCGGGAAGCGTGGCGCTTTCTCATAGCTCACGCTG
TAGGTATCTCAGTTCGGTGTAGGTCGTTCGCTCCAAGCTGGGCTGTGTGCACGAACCCCCCGTTCAGCCC
GACCGCTGCGCCTTATCCGGTAACTATCGTCTTGAGTCCAACCCGGTAAGACACGACTTATCGCCACTGG
CAGCAGCCACTGGTAACAGGATTAGCAGAGCGAGGTATGTAGGCGGTGCTACAGAGTTCTTGAAGTGGTG
GCCTAACTACG
Features (pLannotate 1.2.2; 14 found; start..end, strand, type, name):
    332..1192    -  CDS            AmpR: β-lactamase; bla; confers resistance to ampicillin, carbenicillin, and related antibiotics
   1193..1297    -  promoter       AmpR promoter: bla
   1392..1427    +  CDS            rop (fragment): Rop protein, which maintains plasmids at low copy number; rop
   1529..1578    +  misc_feature   bom (fragment): basis of mobility region from pBR322
   1579..2034    -  rep_origin     f1 ori (sequence partly withheld): f1 bacteriophage origin of replication; arrow indicates direction of (+) strand synthesis
   2053..2104    +  misc_feature   bom (fragment): basis of mobility region from pBR322
   2109..2249    -  repeat_region  AAV2 ITR: inverted terminal repeat of adeno-associated virus serotype 2 inverted
   2367..2478    -  polyA_signal   bGH poly(A) signal: bovine growth hormone polyadenylation signal
   2495..2575    -  misc_feature   WPRE (fragment): woodchuck hepatitis virus posttranscriptional regulatory element
   2581..2738    -  misc_feature   WPRE (fragment): woodchuck hepatitis virus posttranscriptional regulatory element
   2778..3494    -  CDS            SYFP2: SYFP2 is a basic (constitutively fluorescent) yellow fluorescent protein published in 2006, derived from Aequorea victoria. It is reported to be a very rapidly-maturing monomer with moderate acid sensitivity.
   3930..3957    -  repeat_region  AAV2 ITR (fragment): inverted terminal repeat of adeno-associated virus serotype 2 inverted
   3986..4013    -  repeat_region  AAV2 ITR (fragment): inverted terminal repeat of adeno-associated virus serotype 2 inverted
   4086..161     -  rep_origin     ori (across the origin): high-copy-number ColE1/pMB1/pBR322/pUC origin of replication
