[The description below was written by a language model from this plasmid's Addgene catalogue record and pLannotate feature annotations shown in this document.]
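Description:
AiP1784 - pAAV-AiE2520m-minBG-SYFP2-WPRE3-BGHpA is an AAV transfer (cis) plasmid built on a pAAV2 backbone and intended for packaging into recombinant adeno-associated virus for delivery to brain tissue. In bacteria it is maintained by a high-copy ColE1/pUC-type origin and selected with ampicillin through the β-lactamase gene and its native promoter. The backbone also carries an f1 phage origin and small remnants of the pBR322 rop and bom regions. The full sequence is about 4.5 kb. The expression cassette sits between AAV2 inverted terminal repeats, which supply the cis signals for genome replication and encapsidation. One ITR is annotated in full, while the other is detected only as two short fragments, which could be a sequencing or annotation effect in this hairpin-forming repeat; the record does not say.

The payload is a reporter cassette in which the enhancer AiE2520m is placed upstream of a minimal beta-globin promoter (minBG) driving SYFP2, a rapidly maturing monomeric yellow fluorescent protein derived from Aequorea victoria. A minimal promoter is generally expected to give little expression by itself, so the pattern and cell-type selectivity of fluorescence are meant to be set by the enhancer. Neither the enhancer nor minBG is annotated in the feature table, but the unannotated stretch between the SYFP2 coding sequence and the fragmentary ITR is where they would lie. Downstream, two annotated WPRE fragments correspond to the shortened WPRE3 element, which boosts transcript stability and expression while saving packaging space, followed by the bovine growth hormone polyadenylation signal. The stated purpose is AAV-mediated transgene expression in specific brain cell populations, though the record does not say which populations AiE2520m targets. The associated publication title places the vector within a suite of enhancer AAVs for genetic access to cortical cell types.
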