Addgene plasmid #230715: AiP1784 - pAAV-AiE2520m-minBG-SYFP2-WPRE3-BGHpA
Purpose: AiE2520m is an enhancer sequence, designed to drive AAV-mediated transgene expression in specific populations of brain cells
Depositing lab: Allen Institute for Brain Science & Bosiljka Tasic. Depositing organization: Allen Institute. Publication: A suite of enhancer AAVs and transgenic mouse lines for genetic access to cortical cell types. Ben-Simon Y, Hooper M, Narayan S, Daigle TL, Dwivedi D, Way SW, Oster A, Stafford DA, Mich JK, Taormina MJ, Martinez RA, Opitz-Araya X, Roth JR, Alexander JR, Allen S, Amster A, Arbuckle J, Ayala A, Baker PM, Bakken TE, Barcelli T, Barta S, Bendrick J, Bertagnolli D, Bielstein C, Bishwakarma P, Bowlus J, Boyer G, Brouner K, Casian B, Casper T, Chakka AB, Chakrabarty R, Chance RK, Chavan S, Clark M, Colbert K, Collman F, Daniel S, Departee M, DiValentin P, Donadio N, Dotson N, Egdorf T, Fliss T, Gabitto M, Garcia J, Gary A, Gasperini M, Gloe J, Goldy J, Gore BB, Graybuck L, Greisman N, Haeseleer F, Halterman C, Haradon Z, Hastings SD, Helback O, Ho W, Hockemeyer D, Huang C, Huff S, Hunker A, Johansen N, Jones D, Juneau Z, Kalmbach B, Kannan M, Khem S, Kussick E, Kutsal R, Larsen R, Lee C, Lee AY, Leibly M, Lenz GH, Li S, Liang E, Lusk N, Madigan Z, Malloy J, Malone J, McCue R, Melchor J, Mollenkopf T, Moosman S, Morin E, Newman D, Ng L, Ngo K, Omstead V, Otto S, Oyama A, Pena N, Pham T, Phillips E, Pom CA, Potekhina L, Ransford S, Ray PL, Rette D, Reynoldson C, Rimorin C, Rocha D, Ruiz A, Sanchez REA, Sawyer L, Sedeno-Cortes A, Sevigny JP, Shapovalova N, Shepard N, Shulga L, Sigler AR, Siverts L, Soliman S, Somasundaram S, Staats B, Stewart K, Szelenyi E, Tieu M, Trader C, Tran A, van Velthoven CTJ, Walker M, Wang Y, Weed N, Wirthlin M, Wood T, Wynalda B, Yao Z, Zhou T, Ariza J, Dee N, Reding M, Ronellenfitch K, Mufti S, Sunkin SM, Smith KA, Esposito L, Waters J, Thyagarajan B, Yao S, Lein ES, Zeng H, Levi BP, Ngai J, Ting JT, Tasic B. Cell. 2025 May 16:S0092-8674(25)00513-6. doi: 10.1016/j.cell.2025.05.002. PubMed 40403729.
Backbone
  Vector backbone: pAAV2
  Vector type: AAV
Growth in bacteria
  Bacterial resistance: Ampicillin, 100 μg/mL
  Growth temperature: 37°C
  Growth strain: NEB Stable
  Copy number: High Copy
Gene/Insert
  Gene/Insert name: SYFP2
  Species: Synthetic
  Promoter: minBG
  Cloning method: Gibson Cloning
Terms and licenses: Academic/Nonprofit Terms; Industry Terms: Not Available to Industry
How to cite: AiP1784 - pAAV-AiE2520m-minBG-SYFP2-WPRE3-BGHpA was a gift from Allen Institute for Brain Science & Bosiljka Tasic (Addgene plasmid # 230715 ; http://n2t.net/addgene:230715 ; RRID:Addgene_230715)
